Addgene plasmid #212680: pCfB12710
Purpose: Syn8 terminator
Depositing lab: Irina Borodina. Depositing organization: Danmarks Tekniske Universitet. Publication: Combinatorial iterative method for metabolic engineering of Yarrowia lipolytica: application for betanin biosynthesis. Jiang W, Wang S, Avila P, Jorgensen TS, Yang Z, Borodina I. Metab Eng. 2024 Sep 9:S1096-7176(24)00110-1. doi: 10.1016/j.ymben.2024.09.003. PubMed 39260817.
Backbone
  Vector backbone: Topo
  Vector type: Yeast Expression
Growth in bacteria
  Bacterial resistance: Kanamycin, 50 μg/mL
  Growth temperature: 37°C
  Growth strain: DH5alpha
  Copy number: High Copy
Gene/Insert
  Gene/Insert name: Syn8
  Species: Y. lipolytica
  Cloning method: TOPO Cloning
Terms and licenses: Academic/Nonprofit Terms; Industry Terms: Not Available to Industry
How to cite: pCfB12710 was a gift from Irina Borodina (Addgene plasmid # 212680 ; http://n2t.net/addgene:212680 ; RRID:Addgene_212680)
