[The description below was written by a language model from this plasmid's Addgene catalogue record and pLannotate feature annotations shown in this document.]
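Description:
pCfB12710 is a small (about 3.6 kb) TOPO-cloning plasmid that stores a single genetic part, the Syn8 terminator, for use in Yarrowia lipolytica engineering. Although it is catalogued as a yeast expression vector, the annotated features are entirely bacterial. No yeast origin, yeast selection marker or yeast promoter is annotated, so it is best understood as an E. coli part-storage plasmid rather than a construct that expresses anything in yeast on its own. It replicates from a high-copy ColE1/pUC-type origin and is selected with kanamycin through the Tn5-derived NeoR/KanR gene. A BleoR (Sh ble) coding sequence, which confers Zeocin/bleomycin resistance, is also present, next to an AmpR promoter fragment.

The remaining features are typical of a TOPO backbone with lethal-gene counterselection. A lac promoter with its operator and CAP binding site drives a lacZα–ccdB fusion, and insertion of a PCR product at the cloning site disrupts this fusion. Here lacZα and ccdB are annotated only as fragments. T7 and SP6 promoters flank an unannotated stretch of roughly 220 bp. This is the likely location of the Syn8 insert, although the feature table does not label the terminator itself. The name suggests a synthetic terminator, but the record lists the species as Y. lipolytica and gives no further detail on its design.

The associated work describes a combinatorial, iterative metabolic engineering method for Y. lipolytica applied to betanin biosynthesis. The plasmid therefore presumably serves as a template or source of the Syn8 terminator when assembling expression cassettes alongside promoter and gene parts.
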