Features (pLannotate 1.2.2; 14 found; start..end, strand, type, name):
    606..980     -  CDS            BleoR: antibiotic-binding protein; Sh ble from Streptoalloteichus hindustanus; confers resistance to bleomycin, phleomycin, and Zeocin™
   1000..1088    -  promoter       AmpR promoter (fragment): bla
   1115..1165    +  misc_feature   bom (fragment): basis of mobility region from pBR322
   1186..1980    -  CDS            NeoR/KanR: aminoglycoside phosphotransferase from Tn5; aph(3')-II (or nptII); confers resistance to neomycin, kanamycin, and G418 (Geneticin®)
   2012..2281    -  CDS            tnpA (fragment): TN5P_ECOLX - Also known as tnp. Experimental evidence at protein level: Swiss-Prot protein existence level 1. Mediates transposition of transposon Tn5 by a 'cut and paste' mechanism. First, the monomeric transposase binds the 19 bp inverted DNA repeats flanking the transposon. Then, dimerization of the DNA- bound transposase creates a synaptic DNA complex. After nicking of the first DNA strand, excision of the transposon proceeds through a series of intermediates. The transposase then mediates the insertion of the transposon at a new site by strand transfer. The activity of the wild- type tran
   2329..2632    -  CDS            ccdB (fragment): CcdB, a bacterial toxin that poisons DNA gyrase; ccdB; Plasmids containing the ccdB gene cannot be propagated in standard E. coli strains.
   2642..2789    -  CDS            lacZα (fragment): LacZα fragment of β-galactosidase; lacZ fragment
   2792..2810    +  promoter       T7 promoter: promoter for bacteriophage T7 RNA polymerase
   3035..3053    -  promoter       SP6 promoter: promoter for bacteriophage SP6 RNA polymerase
   3095..3111    -  protein_bind   lac operator: The lac repressor binds to the lac operator to inhibit transcription in E. coli. This inhibition can be relieved by adding lactose or isopropyl-β-D-thiogalactopyranoside (IPTG). lac repressor encoded by lacI
   3119..3149    -  promoter       lac promoter: promoter for the E. coli lac operon
   3164..3185    -  protein_bind   CAP binding site: CAP binding activates transcription in the presence of cAMP. E. coli catabolite activator protein
   3198..3290    -  CDS            lacI (fragment): lac repressor; lacI; The lac repressor binds to the lac operator to inhibit transcription in E. coli. This inhibition can be relieved by adding lactose or isopropyl-β-D-thiogalactopyranoside (IPTG).
   3473..468     -  rep_origin     ori (across the origin): high-copy-number ColE1/pMB1/pBR322/pUC origin of replication
>Addgene plasmid #212680 | pCfB12710 | addgene full sequence | sequence record 423561 | Addgene NGS Result
TCTCCTGTTCCGACCCTGCCGCTTACCGGATACCTGTCCGCCTTTCTCCCTTCGGGAAGCGTGGCGCTTT
CTCATAGCTCACGCTGTAGGTATCTCAGTTCGGTGTAGGTCGTTCGCTCCAAGCTGGGCTGTGTGCACGA
ACCCCCCGTTCAGCCCGACCGCTGCGCCTTATCCGGTAACTATCGTCTTGAGTCCAACCCGGTAAGACAC
GACTTATCGCCACTGGCAGCAGCCACTGGTAACAGGATTAGCAGAGCGAGGTATGTAGGCGGTGCTACAG
AGTTCTTGAAGTGGTGGCCTAACTACGGCTACACTAGAAGAACAGTATTTGGTATCTGCGCTCTGCTGAA
GCCAGTTACCTTCGGAAAAAGAGTTGGTAGCTCTTGATCCGGCAAACAAACCACCGCTGGTAGCGGTGGT
TTTTTTGTTTGCAAGCAGCAGATTACGCGCAGAAAAAAAGGATCTCAAGAAGATCCTTTGATCTTTTCTA
CGGGGTCTGACGCTCAGTGGAACGAAAACTCACGTTAAGGGATTTTGGTCATGAGATTATCAAAAAGGAT
CTTCACCTAGATCCTTTTAAATTAAAAATGAAGTTTTAGCACGTGTCAGTCCTGCTCCTCGGCCACGAAG
TGCACGCAGTTGCCGGCCGGGTCGCGCAGGGCGAACTCCCGCCCCCACGGCTGCTCGCCGATCTCGGTCA
TGGCCGGCCCGGAGGCGTCCCGGAAGTTCGTGGACACGACCTCCGACCACTCGGCGTACAGCTCGTCCAG
GCCGCGCACCCACACCCAGGCCAGGGTGTTGTCCGGCACCACCTGGTCCTGGACCGCGCTGATGAACAGG
GTCACGTCGTCCCGGACCACACCGGCGAAGTCGTCCTCCACGAAGTCCCGGGAGAACCCGAGCCGGTCGG
TCCAGAACTCGACCGCTCCGGCGACGTCGCGCGCGGTGAGCACCGGAACGGCACTGGTCAACTTGGCCAT
GGTGGCCCTCCTCACGTGCTATTATTGAAGCATTTATCAGGGTTATTGTCTCATGAGCGGATACATATTT
GAATGTATTTAGAAAAATAAACAAATAGGGGTTCCGCGCACATTTCCCCGAAAAGTGCCACCTGATGCGG
TGTGAAATACCGCACAGATGCGTAAGGAGAAAATACCGCATCAGGAAATTGTAAGCGTTAATAATTCAGA
AGAACTCGTCAAGAAGGCGATAGAAGGCGATGCGCTGCGAATCGGGAGCGGCGATACCGTAAAGCACGAG
GAAGCGGTCAGCCCATTCGCCGCCAAGCTCTTCAGCAATATCACGGGTAGCCAACGCTATGTCCTGATAG
CGGTCCGCCACACCCAGCCGGCCACAGTCGATGAATCCAGAAAAGCGGCCATTTTCCACCATGATATTCG
GCAAGCAGGCATCGCCATGGGTCACGACGAGATCCTCGCCGTCGGGCATGCTCGCCTTGAGCCTGGCGAA
CAGTTCGGCTGGCGCGAGCCCCTGATGCTCTTCGTCCAGATCATCCTGATCGACAAGACCGGCTTCCATC
CGAGTACGTGCTCGCTCGATGCGATGTTTCGCTTGGTGGTCGAATGGGCAGGTAGCCGGATCAAGCGTAT
GCAGCCGCCGCATTGCATCAGCCATGATGGATACTTTCTCGGCAGGAGCAAGGTGAGATGACAGGAGATC
CTGCCCCGGCACTTCGCCCAATAGCAGCCAGTCCCTTCCCGCTTCAGTGACAACGTCGAGCACAGCTGCG
CAAGGAACGCCCGTCGTGGCCAGCCACGATAGCCGCGCTGCCTCGTCTTGCAGTTCATTCAGGGCACCGG
ACAGGTCGGTCTTGACAAAAAGAACCGGGCGCCCCTGCGCTGACAGCCGGAACACGGCGGCATCAGAGCA
GCCGATTGTCTGTTGTGCCCAGTCATAGCCGAATAGCCTCTCCACCCAAGCGGCCGGAGAACCTGCGTGC
AATCCATCTTGTTCAATCATGCGAAACGATCCTCATCCTGTCTCTTGATCAGAGCTTGATCCCCTGCGCC
ATCAGATCCTTGGCGGCAAGAAAGCCATCCAGTTTACTTTGCAGGGCTTCCCAACCTTACCAGAGGGCGC
CCCAGCTGGCAATTCCGGTTCGCTTGCTGTCCATAAAACCGCCCAGTCTAGCTATCGCCATGTAAGCCCA
CTGCAAGCTACCTGCTTTCTCTTTGCGCTTGCGTTTTCCCTTGTCCAGATAGCCCAGTAGCTGACATTCA
TCCGGGGTCAGCACCGTTTCTGCGGACTGGCTTTCTACGTGAAAAGGATCTAGGTGAAGATCCTTTTTGA
TAATCTCATGCCTGACATTTATATTCCCCAGAACATCAGGTTAATGGCGTTTTTGATGTCATTTTCGCGG
TGGCTGAGATCAGCCACTTCTTCCCCGATAACGGAGACCGGCACACTGGCCATATCGGTGGTCATCATGC
GCCAGCTTTCATCCCCGATATGCACCACCGGGTAAAGTTCACGGGAGACTTTATCTGACAGCAGACGTGC
ACTGGCCAGGGGGATCACCATCCGTCGCCCCGGCGTGTCAATAATATCACTCTGTACATCCACAAACAGA
CGATAACGGCTCTCTCTTTTATAGGTGTAAACCTTAAACTGCCGTACGTATAGGCTGCGCAACTGTTGGG
AAGGGCGATCGGTGCGGGCCTCTTCGCTATTACGCCAGCTGGCGAAAGGGGGATGTGCTGCAAGGCGATT
AAGTTGGGTAACGCCAGGGTTTTCCCAGTCACGACGTTGTAAAACGACGGCCAGTGAATTGTAATACGAC
TCACTATAGGGCGAATTGGGCCCTCTAGATGCATGCTCGAGCGGCCGCCAGTGTGATGGATATCTGCAGA
ATTCGCCCTTGGTCTCTACTCAAGCTTTGAAAGATGATACTCTTTATTCCTACATAAGTAAATGAGTTTA
TATATAGAAGAGACCAAGGGCGAATTCCAGCACACTGGCGGCCGTTACTAGTGGATCCGAGCTCGGTACC
AAGCTTGATGCATAGCTTGAGTATTCTATAGTGTCACCTAAATAGCTTGGCGTAATCATGGTCATAGCTG
TTTCCTGTGTGAAATTGTTATCCGCTCACAATTCCACACAACATACGAGCCGGAAGCATAAAGTGTAAAG
CCTGGGGTGCCTAATGAGTGAGCTAACTCACATTAATTGCGTTGCGCTCACTGCCCGCTTTCCAGTCGGG
AAACCTGTCGTGCCAGCTGCATTAATGAATCGGCCAACGCGCGGGGAGAGGCGGTTTGCGTATTGGGCGC
TCTTCCGCTTCCTCGCTCACTGACTCGCTGCGCTCGGTCGTTCGGCTGCGGCGAGCGGTATCAGCTCACT
CAAAGGCGGTAATACGGTTATCCACAGAATCAGGGGATAACGCAGGAAAGAACATGTGAGCAAAAGGCCA
GCAAAAGGCCAGGAACCGTAAAAAGGCCGCGTTGCTGGCGTTTTTCCATAGGCTCCGCCCCCCTGACGAG
CATCACAAAAATCGACGCTCAAGTCAGAGGTGGCGAAACCCGACAGGACTATAAAGATACCAGGCGTTTC
CCCCTGGAAGCTCCCTCGTGCGC
